>Addgene plasmid #42779 | TAL3316 | depositor partial sequence | sequence record 57899 | TAL3316 sequence 2430 bps
TCTAGAGCTAGCACCATGGACTACAAAGACCATGACGGTGATTATAAAGATCATGACATCGATTACAAGG
ATGACGATGACAAGATGGCCCCCAAGAAGAAGAGGAAGGTGGGCATTCACCGCGGGGTACCTATGGTGGA
CTTGAGGACACTCGGTTATTCGCAACAGCAACAGGAGAAAATCAAGCCTAAGGTCAGGAGCACCGTCGCG
CAACACCACGAGGCGCTTGTGGGGCATGGCTTCACTCATGCGCATATTGTCGCGCTTTCACAGCACCCTG
CGGCGCTTGGGACGGTGGCTGTCAAATACCAAGATATGATTGCGGCCCTGCCCGAAGCCACGCACGAGGC
AATTGTAGGGGTCGGTAAACAGTGGTCGGGAGCGCGAGCACTTGAGGCGCTGCTGACTGTGGCGGGTGAG
CTTAGGGGGCCTCCGCTCCAGCTCGACACCGGGCAGCTGCTGAAGATCGCGAAGAGAGGGGGAGTAACAG
CGGTAGAGGCAGTGCACGCCTGGCGCAATGCGCTCACCGGGGCCCCCTTGAACCTGACCCCAGACCAGGT
AGTCGCAATCGCGTCGAACATTGGGGGAAAGCAAGCCCTGGAAACCGTGCAAAGGTTGTTGCCGGTCCTT
TGTCAAGACCACGGCCTTACACCGGAGCAAGTCGTGGCCATTGCATCCCACGACGGTGGCAAACAGGCTC
TTGAGACGGTTCAGAGACTTCTCCCAGTTCTCTGTCAAGCCCACGGGCTGACTCCCGATCAAGTTGTAGC
GATTGCGAATAACAATGGAGGGAAACAAGCATTGGAGACTGTCCAACGGCTCCTTCCCGTGTTGTGTCAA
GCCCACGGTTTGACGCCTGCACAAGTGGTCGCCATCGCCTCCAATATTGGCGGTAAGCAGGCGCTGGAAA
CAGTACAGCGCCTGCTGCCTGTACTGTGCCAGGATCATGGACTGACCCCAGACCAGGTAGTCGCAATCGC
GAACAATAATGGGGGAAAGCAAGCCCTGGAAACCGTGCAAAGGTTGTTGCCGGTCCTTTGTCAAGACCAC
GGCCTTACACCGGAGCAAGTCGTGGCCATTGCAAATAATAACGGTGGCAAACAGGCTCTTGAGACGGTTC
AGAGACTTCTCCCAGTTCTCTGTCAAGCCCACGGGCTGACTCCCGATCAAGTTGTAGCGATTGCGTCGAA
CATTGGAGGGAAACAAGCATTGGAGACTGTCCAACGGCTCCTTCCCGTGTTGTGTCAAGCCCACGGTTTG
ACGCCTGCACAAGTGGTCGCCATCGCCTCGAATGGCGGCGGTAAGCAGGCGCTGGAAACAGTACAGCGCC
TGCTGCCTGTACTGTGCCAGGATCATGGACTGACCCCAGACCAGGTAGTCGCAATCGCGTCACATGACGG
GGGAAAGCAAGCCCTGGAAACCGTGCAAAGGTTGTTGCCGGTCCTTTGTCAAGACCACGGCCTTACACCG
GAGCAAGTCGTGGCCATTGCAAGCAATGGGGGTGGCAAACAGGCTCTTGAGACGGTTCAGAGACTTCTCC
CAGTTCTCTGTCAAGCCCACGGGCTGACTCCCGATCAAGTTGTAGCGATTGCGAATAACAATGGAGGGAA
ACAAGCATTGGAGACTGTCCAACGGCTCCTTCCCGTGTTGTGTCAAGCCCACGGTTTGACGCCTGCACAA
GTGGTCGCCATCGCCAACAACAACGGCGGTAAGCAGGCGCTGGAAACAGTACAGCGCCTGCTGCCTGTAC
TGTGCCAGGATCATGGACTGACCCCAGACCAGGTAGTCGCAATCGCGTCAAACGGAGGGGGAAAGCAAGC
CCTGGAAACCGTGCAAAGGTTGTTGCCGGTCCTTTGTCAAGACCACGGCCTTACACCGGAGCAAGTCGTG
GCCATTGCATCCCACGACGGTGGCAAACAGGCTCTTGAGACGGTTCAGAGACTTCTCCCAGTTCTCTGTC
AAGCCCACGGGCTGACTCCCGATCAAGTTGTAGCGATTGCGTCGCATGACGGAGGGAAACAAGCATTGGA
GACTGTCCAACGGCTCCTTCCCGTGTTGTGTCAAGCCCACGGTTTGACGCCTGCACAAGTGGTCGCCATC
GCCTCCAATATTGGCGGTAAGCAGGCGCTGGAAACAGTACAGCGCCTGCTGCCTGTACTGTGCCAGGATC
ATGGACTGACACCCGAACAGGTGGTCGCCATTGCTTCCCACGACGGAGGACGGCCAGCCTTGGAGTCCAT
CGTAGCCCAATTGTCCAGGCCCGATCCCGCGTTGGCTGCGTTAACGAATGACCATCTGGTGGCGTTGGCA
TGTCTTGGTGGACGACCCGCGCTCGATGCAGTCAAAAAGGGTCTGCCTCATGCTCCCGCATTGATCAAAA
GAACCAACCGGCGGATTCCCGAGAGAACTTCCCATCGAGTCGCGGGATCC
