>Addgene plasmid #42779 | TAL3316 | addgene partial sequence | sequence record 60773 | JDS-TALEN-F 5'-TAGGGGTCGGTAAACAGTGG-3'
TGTGGCGGGTGAGCTTAGGGGGCCTCCGCTCCAGCTCGACACCGGGCAGCTGCTGAAGATCGCGAAGAGA
GGGGGAGTAACAGCGGTAGAGGCAGTGCACGCCTGGCGCAATGCGCTCACCGGGGCCCCCTTGAACCTGA
CCCCAGACCAGGTAGTCGCAATCGCGTCGAACATTGGGGGAAAGCAAGCCCTGGAAACCGTGCAAAGGTT
GTTGCCGGTCCTTTGTCAAGACCACGGCCTTACACCGGAGCAAGTCGTGGCCATTGCATCCCACGACGGT
GGCAAACAGGCTCTTGAGACGGTTCAGAGACTTCTCCCAGTTCTCTGTCAAGCCCACGGGCTGACTCCCG
ATCAAGTTGTAGCGATTGCGAATAACAATGGAGGGAAACAAGCATTGGAGACTGTCCAACGGCTCCTTCC
CGTGTTGTGTCAAGCCCACGGTTTGACGCCTGCACAAGTGGTCGCCATCGCCTCCAATATTGGCGGTAAG
CAGGCGCTGGAAACAGTACAGCGCCTGCTGCCTGTACTGTGCCAGGATCATGGACTGACCCCAGACCAGG
TAGTCGCAATCGCGAACAATAATGGGGGAAAGCAAGCCCTGGAAACCGTGCAAAGGTTGTTGCCGGTCCT
TTGTCAAGACCACGGCCTTACACCGGAGCAAGTCGTGGCCATTGCAAATAATAACGGTGGCAAACAGGCT
CTTGAGACGGTTCAGAGACTTCTCCCAGTTCTCTGTCAAGCCCACGGGCTGACTCCCGATCAAGTTGTAG
CGATTGCGTCGAACATTGGAGGGAAACAAGCATTGGAGACTGTCCAACGGCTCCTTCCCGTGTTGTGTCA
AGCCCACGGTTTGACGCCTGCACAAGTGGTCGCCATCGCCTCGAATGGCGGCGG
