[The description below was written by a language model from this plasmid's Addgene catalogue record.]
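Description:
TAL3316 is a TALEN expression plasmid built on the JDS71 backbone, a mammalian expression vector of about 6.4 kb that also carries a T7 promoter. It encodes the "left" half of a nuclease pair directed against the zebrafish (D. rerio) gene meis4.1a. The insert of roughly 1.6 kb is an engineered array of TAL effector repeats, assembled to recognise a specific 18-nucleotide half-site in the target locus. It was placed into the backbone by restriction cloning that destroyed both junction sites. The backbone supplies the flanking protein parts: an N-terminal 3X Flag epitope tag for detection and a C-terminal wild-type FokI cleavage domain. The translated product is therefore a complete, tagged TAL effector nuclease monomer.

Expression in cultured cells is driven by the CMV promoter. The T7 designation indicates that the same coding region can be transcribed in vitro to make mRNA, which is the usual route for delivering TALENs into zebrafish embryos by injection. Because FokI cuts only as a dimer, this construct is meant to be used with a matching "right" TALEN that binds the opposite strand across a short spacer. The resulting double-strand break is repaired imprecisely, producing insertions and deletions that disrupt the gene.

The plasmid is maintained in E. coli at high copy number under ampicillin selection. No feature table is provided, so the origin of replication, the polyadenylation signal and the exact TAL framework boundaries are not documented, although the BGH reverse sequencing primer suggests a BGH terminator downstream. The depositor advises confirming the plasmid by diagnostic digest before use, a sensible check for repetitive TAL arrays.
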