Addgene plasmid #42779: TAL3316
Depositing lab: Keith Joung. Depositing organization: Massachusetts General Hospital. Publication: Targeted gene disruption in somatic zebrafish cells using engineered TALENs. Sander JD, Cade L, Khayter C, Reyon D, Peterson RT, Joung JK, Yeh JR. Nat Biotechnol. 2011 Aug 5;29(8):697-8. doi: 10.1038/nbt.1934. PubMed 21822241.
Backbone
  Vector backbone: JDS71
  Backbone manufacturer: Addgene plasmid #32287
  Backbone size w/o insert (bp): 6447
  Vector type: Mammalian Expression ; T7
Growth in bacteria
  Bacterial resistance: Ampicillin, 100 μg/mL
  Growth temperature: 37°C
  Growth strain: XL1 Blue
  Copy number: High Copy
Gene/Insert
  Gene/Insert name: ZebrafishCommunity-meis4.1a-left (alt name: meis4.1a)
  Species: D. rerio (zebrafish)
  Insert size (bp): 1640
  Promoter: CMV
  Tag / fusion protein: 3X Flag (N terminal on backbone); WT FOKI (C terminal on backbone)
  Cloning method: Restriction Enzyme; 5′ cloning site N/A (destroyed during cloning); 3′ cloning site N/A (destroyed during cloning)
  Sequencing primers: 5′ CMV-F; 3′ BGH-rev
Terms and licenses: Academic/Nonprofit Terms; Industry Terms: Not Available to Industry
Depositor comments: Target binding site: TACGAGGATCTGGTCCAC It is strongly recommended that users perform a diagnostic digest to verify this plasmid prior to use. For example, a double digest of the plasmid with BamHI and KpnI should result in two bands at 2.3kb and 5.8kb.
How to cite: TAL3316 was a gift from Keith Joung (Addgene plasmid # 42779 ; http://n2t.net/addgene:42779 ; RRID:Addgene_42779)
